Addgene plasmid #124161: pBABE (hygro) mEOS2 hYAP 1-2gamma
Purpose: Protein expression for funtional studies of cell growth promotion
Depositing lab: Megan Finch-Edmondson & Marius Sudol. Depositing organization: National University of Singapore. Publication: Identification, basic characterization and evolutionary analysis of differentially spliced mRNA isoforms of human YAP1 gene. Gaffney CJ, Oka T, Mazack V, Hilman D, Gat U, Muramatsu T, Inazawa J, Golden A, Carey DJ, Farooq A, Tromp G, Sudol M. Gene. 2012 Nov 10;509(2):215-22. doi: 10.1016/j.gene.2012.08.025. Epub 2012 Aug 24. PubMed 22939869.
Backbone
  Vector backbone: pBABE (hygro)
  Vector type: Unspecified
Growth in bacteria
  Bacterial resistance: Ampicillin, 100 μg/mL
  Growth temperature: 37°C
  Growth strain: DH5alpha
  Copy number: High Copy
Gene/Insert
  Gene/Insert name: mEOS2-YAP1
  Species: H. sapiens (human)
  Mutation: None (Wild Type)
  GenBank ID: NP_001123617
  Entrez Gene: YAP1 (a.k.a. COB1, YAP, YAP-1, YAP2, YAP65, YKI)
  Cloning method: Restriction Enzyme; 5′ cloning site EcoRI (unknown if destroyed); 3′ cloning site YAP cloned EcoRI-SalI immediately 3' to mEOS2 (unknown if destroyed)
Terms and licenses: Academic/Nonprofit Terms; Industry Terms: Not Available to Industry
Depositor comments: Insert size is approximately 3570. The insert is a fusion of mEOS2 and YAP1.
How to cite: pBABE (hygro) mEOS2 hYAP 1-2gamma was a gift from Megan Finch-Edmondson & Marius Sudol (Addgene plasmid # 124161 ; http://n2t.net/addgene:124161 ; RRID:Addgene_124161)
