[The description below was written by a language model from this plasmid's Addgene catalogue record and pLannotate feature annotations shown in this document.]
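Description:
pBABE (hygro) mEOS2 hYAP 1-2gamma is a Moloney murine leukemia virus-based retroviral expression plasmid built on the pBABE (hygro) backbone, although the catalogue entry itself leaves the vector type unspecified. In bacteria it is maintained through a high-copy ColE1/pUC-type origin and selected with ampicillin via the β-lactamase gene and its own promoter. The annotated viral elements include MMLV long terminal repeats, a packaging signal (Ψ) and a truncated gag segment lacking its start codon. Together these allow the genomic transcript to be packaged into retroviral particles when the missing viral proteins are supplied in trans, and then integrated into target cells.

The payload is a wild-type human YAP1 coding sequence, the 1-2gamma splice isoform, cloned EcoRI–SalI immediately 3′ of mEos2, giving an N-terminal mEos2–YAP1 fusion. mEos2 is a green-to-red photoconvertible fluorescent protein, so the fusion can be followed by fluorescence imaging. No dedicated internal promoter is annotated upstream of the fusion. In the pBABE design, expression of the insert is driven from the 5′ LTR, which lies just upstream of Ψ, gag and the insert in this circular map. Downstream of the fusion, an SV40 enhancer/early promoter drives the hygromycin phosphotransferase gene (hph), allowing hygromycin selection of stably transduced mammalian cells. The depositor gives an insert size of roughly 3.6 kb, whereas the two annotated coding sequences together span about 2.2 kb; the record does not explain the difference. The stated purpose is protein expression for functional studies of cell growth promotion, in the context of work characterising differentially spliced human YAP1 isoforms.
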