Features (pLannotate 1.2.2; 13 found; start..end, strand, type, name):
     17..694     +  CDS            mEos2: mEos2 is a photoconvertible green/yellow fluorescent protein published in 2009, derived from Lobophyllia hemprichii. It has moderate acid sensitivity.
    701..2212    +  CDS            YAP1: YAP1_HUMAN - Also known as YAP65. Experimental evidence at protein level: Swiss-Prot protein existence level 1. [Isoform 3]: Activates the C-terminal fragment (CTF) of ERBB4 (isoform 3). From Homo sapiens (Human).
   2232..2561    +  promoter       SV40 promoter: SV40 enhancer and early promoter
   2635..3657    +  CDS            hph: KHYB_ECOLX - Experimental evidence at protein level: Swiss-Prot protein existence level 1. The aminoglycoside phosphotransferases achieve inactivation of their antibiotic substrates by phosphorylation. Only phosphorylates hygromycin and closely related compounds such as demethyl analogs and destomycin. From Escherichia coli.
   3688..3710    +  rep_origin     f1 ori (fragment): f1 bacteriophage origin of replication; arrow indicates direction of (+) strand synthesis
   3707..4276    +  rep_origin     ori: high-copy-number ColE1/pMB1/pBR322/pUC origin of replication
   4336..4457    +  LTR            3' LTR (ΔU3) (fragment): self-inactivating 3' long terminal repeat (LTR) from Moloney murine leukemia virus
   4458..4927    +  LTR            LTR: long terminal repeat from Moloney murine leukemia virus
   5042..5902    -  CDS            AmpR: β-lactamase; bla; confers resistance to ampicillin, carbenicillin, and related antibiotics
   5903..6007    -  promoter       AmpR promoter: bla
   6038..6507    +  LTR            LTR: long terminal repeat from Moloney murine leukemia virus
   6631..6905    +  misc_feature   MESV Ψ (fragment): packaging signal of murine embryonic stem cell virus
   6972..7388    +  CDS            gag (truncated): truncated Moloney murine leukemia virus (MMLV) gag gene lacking the start codon
>Addgene plasmid #124161 | pBABE (hygro) mEOS2 hYAP 1-2gamma | addgene full sequence | sequence record 241196 | Addgene NGS Result
GGCCGGATCCGCCACCATGAGTGCGATTAAGCCAGACATGAAGATCAAACTCCGTATGGAAGGCAACGTA
AACGGGCACCACTTTGTGATCGACGGAGATGGTACAGGCAAGCCTTTTGAGGGAAAACAGAGTATGGATC
TTGAAGTCAAAGAGGGCGGACCTCTGCCTTTTGCCTTTGATATCCTGACCACTGCATTCCATTACGGCAA
CAGGGTATTCGCCAAATATCCAGACAACATACAAGACTATTTTAAGCAGTCGTTTCCTAAGGGGTATTCG
TGGGAACGAAGCTTGACTTTCGAAGACGGGGGCATTTGCATTGCCAGAAACGACATAACAATGGAAGGGG
ACACTTTCTATAATAAAGTTCGATTTTATGGTACCAACTTTCCCGCCAATGGTCCAGTTATGCAGAAGAA
GACGCTGAAATGGGAGCCCTCCACTGAGAAAATGTATGTGCGTGATGGAGTGCTGACGGGTGATATTCAT
ATGGCTTTGTTGCTTGAAGGAAATGCCCATTACCGATGTGACTTCAGAACTACTTACAAAGCTAAGGAGA
AGGGTGTCAAGTTACCAGGCTACCACTTTGTGGACCACTGCATTGAGATTTTAAGCCATGACAAAGATTA
CAACAAGGTTAAGCTGTATGAGCATGCTGTTGCTCATTCTGGATTGCCTGACAATGCCAGACGAGAATTC
ATGGATCCCGGGCAGCAGCCGCCGCCTCAACCGGCCCCCCAGGGCCAAGGGCAGCCGCCTTCGCAGCCCC
CGCAGGGGCAGGGCCCGCCGTCCGGACCCGGGCAACCGGCACCCGCGGCGACCCAGGCGGCGCCGCAGGC
ACCCCCCGCCGGGCATCAGATCGTGCACGTCCGCGGGGACTCGGAGACCGACCTGGAGGCGCTCTTCAAC
GCCGTCATGAACCCCAAGACGGCCAACGTGCCCCAGACCGTGCCCATGAGGCTCCGGAAGCTGCCCGACT
CCTTCTTCAAGCCGCCGGAGCCCAAATCCCACTCCCGACAGGCCAGTACTGATGCAGGCACTGCAGGAGC
CCTGACTCCACAGCATGTTCGAGCTCATTCCTCTCCAGCTTCTCTGCAGTTGGGAGCTGTTTCTCCTGGG
ACACTGACCCCCACTGGAGTAGTCTCTGGCCCAGCAGCTACACCCACAGCTCAGCATCTTCGACAGTCTT
CTTTTGAGATACCTGATGATGTACCTCTGCCAGCAGGTTGGGAGATGGCAAAGACATCTTCTGGTCAGAG
ATACTTCTTAAATCACATCGATCAGACAACAACATGGCAGGACCCCAGGAAGGCCATGCTGTCCCAGATG
AACGTCACAGCCCCCACCAGTCCACCAGTGCAGCAGAATATGATGAACTCGGCTTCAGGTCCTCTTCCTG
ATGGATGGGAACAAGCCATGACTCAGGATGGAGAAATTTACTATATAAACCATAAGAACAAGACCACCTC
TTGGCTAGACCCAAGGCTTGACCCTCGTTTTGCCATGAACCAGAGAATCAGTCAGAGTGCTCCAGTGAAA
CAGCCACCACCCCTGGCTCCCCAGAGCCCACAGGGAGGCGTCATGGGTGGCAGCAACTCCAACCAGCAGC
AACAGATGCGACTGCAGCAACTGCAGATGGAGAAGGAGAGGCTGCGGCTGAAACAGCAAGAACTGCTTCG
GCAGGCAATGCGGAATATCAATCCCAGCACAGCAAATTCTCCAAAATGTCAGGAGTTAGCCCTGCGTAGC
CAGTTACCAACACTGGAGCAGGATGGTGGGACTCAAAATCCAGTGTCTTCTCCCGGGATGTCTCAGGAAT
TGAGAACAATGACGACCAATAGCTCAGATCCTTTCCTTAACAGTGGCACCTATCACTCTCGAGATGAGAG
TACAGACAGTGGACTAAGCATGAGCAGCTACAGTGTCCCTCGAACCCCAGATGACTTCCTGAACAGTGTG
GATGAGATGGATACAGGTGATACTATCAACCAAAGCACCCTGCCCTCACAGCAGAACCGTTTCCCAGACT
ACCTTGAAGCCATTCCTGGGACAAATGTGGACCTTGGAACACTGGAAGGAGATGGAATGAACATAGAAGG
AGAGGAGCTGATGCCAAGTCTGCAGGAAGCTTTGAGTTCTGACATCCTTAATGACATGGAGTCTGTTTTG
GCTGCCACCAAGCTAGATAAAGAAAGCTTTCTTACATGGTTATAGGTCGACCCTGTGGAATGTGTGTCAG
TTAGGGTGTGGAAAGTCCCCAGGCTCCCCAGCAGGCAGAAGTATGCAAAGCATGCATCTCAATTAGTCAG
CAACCAGGTGTGGAAAGTCCCCAGGCTCCCCAGCAGGCAGAAGTATGCAAAGCATGCATCTCAATTAGTC
AGCAACCATAGTCCCGCCCCTAACTCCGCCCATCCCGCCCCTAACTCCGCCCAGTTCCGCCCATTCTCCG
CCCCATGGCTGACTAATTTTTTTTATTTATGCAGAGGCCGAGGCCGCCTCGGCCTCTGAGCTATTCCAGA
AGTAGTGAGGAGGCTTTTTTGGAGGCCTAGGCTTTTGCAAAAAGCTTGCCAGCTGGGGCGCCCTCTGGTA
AGGTTGGGAAGCCCTGCAGATCTGATCCCGGGGGGCAATGAGATATGAAAAAGCCTGAACTCACCGCGAC
GTCTGTCGAGAAGTTTCTGATCGAAAAGTTCGACAGCGTCTCCGACCTGATGCAGCTCTCGGAGGGCGAA
GAATCTCGTGCTTTCAGCTTCGATGTAGGAGGGCGTGGATATGTCCTGCGGGTAAATAGCTGCGCCGATG
GTTTCTACAAAGATCGTTATGTTTATCGGCACTTTGCATCGGCCGCGCTCCCGATTCCGGAAGTGCTTGA
CATTGGGGAATTTAGCGAGAGCCTGACCTATTGCATCTCCCGCCGTGCACAGGGTGTCACGTTGCAAGAC
CTGCCTGAAACCGAACTGCCCGCTGTTCTGCAGCCGGTCGCGGAGGCCATGGATGCGATCGCTGCGGCCG
ATCTTAGCCAGACGAGCGGGTTCGGCCCATTCGGACCGCAAGGAATCGGTCAATACACTACATGGCGTGA
TTTCATATGCGCGATTGCTGATCCCCATGTGTATCACTGGCAAACTGTGATGGACGACACCGTCAGTGCG
TCCGTCGCGCAGGCTCTCGATGAGCTGATGCTTTGGGCCGAGGACTGCCCCGAAGTCCGGCACCTCGTGC
ACGCGGATTTCGGCTCCAACAATGTCCTGACGGACAATGGCCGCATAACAGCGGTCATTGACTGGAGCGA
GGCGATGTTCGGGGATTCCCAATACGAGGTCGCCAACATCTTCTTCTGGAGGCCGTGGTTGGCTTGTATG
GAGCAGCAGACGCGCTACTTCGAGCGGAGGCATCCGGAGCTTGCAGGATCGCCGCGGCTCCGGGCGTATA
TGCTCCGCATTGGTCTTGACCAACTCTATCAGAGCTTGGTTGACGGCAATTTCGATGATGCAGCTTGGGC
GCAGGGTCGATGCGACGCAATCGTCCGATCCGGAGCCGGGACTGTCGGGCGTACACAAATCGCCCGCAGA
AGCGCGGCCGTCTGGACCGATGGCTGTGTAGAAGTACTCGCCGATAGTGGAAACCGACGCCCCAGCACTC
GTCCGAGGGCAAAGGAATAGAGTAGATGCCGACCGGGATCTATCGATGCGGCGGGTGTGGTGGTTACGCG
TAATCTGCTGCTTGCAAACAAAAAAACCACCGCTACCAGCGGTGGTTTGTTTGCCGGATCAAGAGCTACC
AACTCTTTTTCCGAAGGTAACTGGCTTCAGCAGAGCGCAGATACCAAATACTGTTCTTCTAGTGTAGCCG
TAGTTAGGCCACCACTTCAAGAACTCTGTAGCACCGCCTACATACCTCGCTCTGCTAATCCTGTTACCAG
TGGCTGCTGCCAGTGGCGATAAGTCGTGTCTTACCGGGTTGGACTCAAGACGATAGTTACCGGATAAGGC
GCAGCGGTCGGGCTGAACGGGGGGTTCGTGCACACAGCCCAGCTTGGAGCGAACGACCTACACCGAACTG
AGATACCTACAGCGTGAGCTATGAGAAAGCGCCACGCTTCCCGAAGGGAGAAAGGCGGACAGGTATCCGG
TAAGCGGCAGGGTCGGAACAGGAGAGCGCACGAGGGAGCTTCCAGGGGGAAACGCCTGGTATCTTTATAG
TCCTGTCGGGTTTCGCCACCTCTGACTTGAGCGTCGATTTTTGTGATGCTCGTCAGGGGGGCGGAGCCTA
TGGAAAAACGCCAGCAACGCATCGATAAAATAAAAGATTTTATTTAGTCTCCAGAAAAAGGGGGGAATGA
AAGACCCCACCTGTAGGTTTGGCAAGCTAGCTTAAGTAACGCCATTTTGCAAGGCATGGAAAAATACATA
ACTGAGAATAGAGAAGTTCAGATCAAGGTCAGGAACAGATGGAACAGCTGAATATGGGCCAAACAGGATA
TCTGTGGTAAGCAGTTCCTGCCCCGGCTCAGGGCCAAGAACAGATGGAACAGCTGAATATGGGCCAAACA
GGATATCTGTGGTAAGCAGTTCCTGCCCCGGCTCAGGGCCAAGAACAGATGGTCCCCAGATGCGGTCCAG
CCCTCAGCAGTTTCTAGAGAACCATCAGATGTTTCCAGGGTGCCCCAAGGACCTGAAATGACCCTGTGCC
TTATTTGAACTAACCAATCAGTTCGCTTCTCGCTTCTGTTCGCGCGCTTCTGCTCCCCGAGCTCAATAAA
AGAGCCCACAACCCCTCACTCGGGGCGCCAGTCCTCCGATTGACTGAGTCGCCCGGGTACCCGTGTATCC
AATAAACCCTCTTGCAGTTGCATCCGACTTGTGGTCTCGCTGTTCCTTGGGAGGGTCTCCTCTGAGTGAT
TGACTACCCGTCAGCGGGGGTCTTTCACATGCAGCATGTATCAAAATTAATTTGGTTTTTTTTCTTAAGT
ATTTACATTAAATGGCCATAGTGCGGCCGCAAATCAATCTAAAGTATATATGAGTAAACTTGGTCTGACA
GTTACCAATGCTTAATCAGTGAGGCACCTATCTCAGCGATCTGTCTATTTCGTTCATCCATAGTTGCCTG
ACTCCCCGTCGTGTAGATAACTACGATACGGGAGGGCTTACCATCTGGCCCCAGTGCTGCAATGATACCG
CGAGACCCACGCTCACCGGCTCCAGATTTATCAGCAATAAACCAGCCAGCCGGAAGGGCCGAGCGCAGAA
GTGGTCCTGCAACTTTATCCGCCTCCATCCAGTCTATTAATTGTTGCCGGGAAGCTAGAGTAAGTAGTTC
GCCAGTTAATAGTTTGCGCAACGTTGTTGCCATTGCTACAGGCATCGTGGTGTCACGCTCGTCGTTTGGT
ATGGCTTCATTCAGCTCCGGTTCCCAACGATCAAGGCGAGTTACATGATCCCCCATGTTGTGCAAAAAAG
CGGTTAGCTCCTTCGGTCCTCCGATCGTTGTCAGAAGTAAGTTGGCCGCAGTGTTATCACTCATGGTTAT
GGCAGCACTGCATAATTCTCTTACTGTCATGCCATCCGTAAGATGCTTTTCTGTGACTGGTGAGTACTCA
ACCAAGTCATTCTGAGAATAGTGTATGCGGCGACCGAGTTGCTCTTGCCCGGCGTCAATACGGGATAATA
CCGCGCCACATAGCAGAACTTTAAAAGTGCTCATCATTGGAAAACGTTCTTCGGGGCGAAAACTCTCAAG
GATCTTACCGCTGTTGAGATCCAGTTCGATGTAACCCACTCGTGCACCCAACTGATCTTCAGCATCTTTT
ACTTTCACCAGCGTTTCTGGGTGAGCAAAAACAGGAAGGCAAAATGCCGCAAAAAAGGGAATAAGGGCGA
CACGGAAATGTTGAATACTCATACTCTTCCTTTTTCAATATTATTGAAGCATTTATCAGGGTTATTGTCT
CATGAGCGGATACATATTTGAATGTATTTAGAAAAATAAACAAATAGGGGTTCCGCGCACATTTCCCCGA
AAAGTGCCACCTGCAGCCTGAATATGGGCCAAACAGGATATCTGTGGTAAGCAGTTCCTGCCCCGGCTCA
GGGCCAAGAACAGATGGAACAGCTGAATATGGGCCAAACAGGATATCTGTGGTAAGCAGTTCCTGCCCCG
GCTCAGGGCCAAGAACAGATGGTCCCCAGATGCGGTCCAGCCCTCAGCAGTTTCTAGAGAACCATCAGAT
GTTTCCAGGGTGCCCCAAGGACCTGAAATGACCCTGTGCCTTATTTGAACTAACCAATCAGTTCGCTTCT
CGCTTCTGTTCGCGCGCTTCTGCTCCCCGAGCTCAATAAAAGAGCCCACAACCCCTCACTCGGGGCGCCA
GTCCTCCGATTGACTGAGTCGCCCGGGTACCCGTGTATCCAATAAACCCTCTTGCAGTTGCATCCGACTT
GTGGTCTCGCTGTTCCTTGGGAGGGTCTCCTCTGAGTGATTGACTACCCGTCAGCGGGGGTCTTTCATTT
GGGGGCTCGTCCGGGATCGGGAGACCCCTGCCCAGGGACCACCGACCCACCACCGGGAGGCAAGCTGGCC
AGCAACTTATCTGTGTCTGTCCGATTGTCTAGTGTCTATGACTGATTTTATGCGCCTGCGTCGGTACTAG
TTAGCTAACTAGCTCTGTATCTGGCGGACCCGTGGTGGAACTGACGAGTTCTGAACACCCGGCCGCAACC
CTGGGAGACGTCCCAGGGACTTTGGGGGCCGTTTTTGTGGCCCGACCTGAGGAAGGGAGTCGATGTGGAA
TCCGACCCCGTCAGGATATGTGGTTCTGGTAGGAGACGAGAACCTAAAACAGTTCCCGCCTCCGTCTGAA
TTTTTGCTTTCGGTTTGGAACCGAAGCCGCGCGTCTTGTCTGCTGCAGCGCTGCAGCATCGTTCTGTGTT
GTCTCTGTCTGACTGTGTTTCTGTATTTGTCTGAAAATTAGGGCCAGACTGTTACCACTCCCTTAAGTTT
GACCTTAGGTCACTGGAAAGATGTCGAGCGGATCGCTCACAACCAGTCGGTAGATGTCAAGAAGAGACGT
TGGGTTACCTTCTGCTCTGCAGAATGGCCAACCTTTAACGTCGGATGGCCGCGAGACGGCACCTTTAACC
GAGACCTCATCACCCAGGTTAAGATCAAGGTCTTTTCACCTGGCCCGCATGGACACCCAGACCAGGTCCC
CTACATCGTGACCTGGGAAGCCTTGGCTTTTGACCCCCCTCCCTGGGTCAAGCCCTTTGTACACCCTAAG
CCTCCGCCTCCTCTTCCTCCATCCGCCCCGTCTCTCCCCCTTGAACCTCCTCGTTCGACCCCGCCTCGAT
CCTCCCTTTATCCAGCCCTCACTCCTTCTCTAGGCGCC
